Addgene plasmid #193222: Lenti-sgNkx2-1#2/Cre
Purpose: Lentiviral vector expressing Cre recombinase (driven by mPGK promoter) and an sgRNA against the mouse Nkx2-1 gene
Depositing lab: Julien Sage. Depositing organization: Stanford University. Publication: A multiplexed in vivo approach to identify driver genes in small cell lung cancer. Lee MC, Cai H, Murray CW, Li C, Shue YT, Andrejka L, He AL, Holzem AME, Drainas AP, Ko JH, Coles GL, Kong C, Zhu S, Zhu C, Wang J, van de Rijn M, Petrov DA, Winslow MM, Sage J. Cell Rep. 2023 Jan 13;42(1):111990. doi: 10.1016/j.celrep.2023.111990. PubMed 36640300.
Backbone
  Vector backbone: pLL3.3
  Vector type: Mammalian Expression, Lentiviral, CRISPR
Growth in bacteria
  Bacterial resistance: Ampicillin, 100 μg/mL
  Growth temperature: 37°C
  Growth strain: NEB Stable
  Copy number: High Copy
Gene/Insert
  Gene/Insert name: sgNkx2-1#2
  gRNA/shRNA sequence: CGCCGCCTACCACATGACGG
  Species: M. musculus (mouse)
  Insert size (bp): 20
  Entrez Gene: Nkx2-1 (a.k.a. Nkx2.1, T/EBP, Titf1, Ttf-1)
  Promoter: U6
  Cloning method: Restriction Enzyme; 5′ cloning site Unknown (unknown if destroyed); 3′ cloning site Unknown (unknown if destroyed)
Terms and licenses: Academic/Nonprofit Terms; Industry Terms: Not Available to Industry
Depositor comments: Please visit https://www.biorxiv.org/content/10.1101/2022.03.28.485708v1 for bioRxiv preprint.
How to cite: Lenti-sgNkx2-1#2/Cre was a gift from Julien Sage (Addgene plasmid # 193222 ; http://n2t.net/addgene:193222 ; RRID:Addgene_193222)
