[The description below was written by a language model from this plasmid's Addgene catalogue record and pLannotate feature annotations shown in this document.]
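Description:
Lenti-sgNkx2-1#2/Cre is an HIV-1-derived lentiviral transfer vector built on the pLL3.3 backbone that co-delivers a CRISPR guide RNA and Cre recombinase. It is propagated in E. coli as a high-copy plasmid through a ColE1/pUC-type origin, with ampicillin selection provided by the β-lactamase gene. The record lists a recombination-deficient strain for growth, as is usual for plasmids carrying repeated LTRs. The sequenced plasmid is about 7.8 kb. A CMV enhancer/promoter sits upstream of a truncated 5' LTR and drives transcription of the viral genome in packaging cells. It is followed by the Ψ packaging signal with a gag fragment, the Rev response element for nuclear export of the unspliced genome, and the cPPT/CTS, which aids nuclear import and transduction. A second truncated LTR, preceded by a nef fragment, closes the proviral region.

The payload consists of two independent expression units. A human U6 RNA polymerase III promoter drives a 20-nt spacer targeting mouse Nkx2-1 (also known as Ttf-1/Titf1), fused to the S. pyogenes Cas9 guide scaffold. Downstream, the mouse PGK promoter drives Cre, and a WPRE enhances transcript stability and expression. The vector does not encode Cas9, so the nuclease must come from the target cells or animal. Nor does the feature table show a mammalian selection marker or fluorescent reporter. This design allows a single transduction event to recombine loxP-flanked alleles in the host and supply a guide against Nkx2-1 in the same cell. According to the associated publication, it was used in a multiplexed in vivo approach to identify driver genes in small cell lung cancer, although the record does not describe the specific mouse model.
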