Features (pLannotate 1.2.2; 21 found; start..end, strand, type, name):
      1..380     +  enhancer       CMV enhancer: human cytomegalovirus immediate early enhancer
    381..580     +  promoter       CMV promoter: human cytomegalovirus (CMV) immediate early promoter
    598..778     +  LTR            5' LTR (truncated): truncated 5' long terminal repeat (LTR) from HIV-1
    825..950     +  misc_feature   HIV-1 Ψ: packaging signal of human immunodeficiency virus type 1
    934..1272    +  CDS            HIV-1 gag (fragment): gag protein from human immunodeficiency virus 1; gag
   1447..1680    +  misc_feature   RRE: The Rev response element (RRE) of HIV-1 allows for Rev-dependent mRNA export from the nucleus to the cytoplasm.
   2057..2157    +  CDS            Rev (fragment): human immunodeficiency virus 1 (HIV-1) Rev protein; rev; enhances nuclear export of unspliced and incompletely spliced viral mRNAs
   2207..2324    +  misc_feature   cPPT/CTS: central polypurine tract and central termination sequence of HIV-1
   2406..2646    +  promoter       U6 promoter: RNA polymerase III promoter for human U6 snRNA
   2694..2761    +  misc_RNA       tracrRNA (fragment): trans-activating CRISPR RNA for the Streptococcus pyogenes CRISPR/Cas9 system
   2814..3306    +  promoter       PGK promoter: mouse phosphoglycerate kinase 1 promoter
   3336..4366    +  CDS            Cre (fragment): site-specific recombinase Cre is a site-specific recombinase from bacteriophage P1. Recombination occurs at loxP sequences.
   4399..4422    +  misc_feature   MCS (fragment): pBluescript multiple cloning site
   4422..5010    +  misc_feature   WPRE: woodchuck hepatitis virus posttranscriptional regulatory element
   5011..5030    +  misc_feature   MCS (fragment): pBluescript multiple cloning site
   5032..5532    +  CDS            nef (fragment): NEF_HV1LA - Experimental evidence at protein level: Swiss-Prot protein existence level 1. Extracellular Nef protein targets CD4(+) T-lymphocytes for apoptosis by interacting with CXCR4 surface receptors. From Human immunodeficiency virus type 1 group M subtype B (isolate Lai) (HIV-1).
   5539..5719    +  LTR            5' LTR (truncated): truncated 5' long terminal repeat (LTR) from HIV-1
   5781..6369    -  rep_origin     ori: high-copy-number ColE1/pMB1/pBR322/pUC origin of replication
   6540..7400    -  CDS            AmpR: β-lactamase; bla; confers resistance to ampicillin, carbenicillin, and related antibiotics
   7401..7505    -  promoter       AmpR promoter: bla
   7564..7616    -  misc_feature   bom (fragment): basis of mobility region from pBR322
>Addgene plasmid #193222 | Lenti-sgNkx2-1#2/Cre | addgene full sequence | sequence record 379504 | Addgene NGS Result
GACATTGATTATTGACTAGTTATTAATAGTAATCAATTACGGGGTCATTAGTTCATAGCCCATATATGGA
GTTCCGCGTTACATAACTTACGGTAAATGGCCCGCCTGGCTGACCGCCCAACGACCCCCGCCCATTGACG
TCAATAATGACGTATGTTCCCATAGTAACGCCAATAGGGACTTTCCATTGACGTCAATGGGTGGAGTATT
TACGGTAAACTGCCCACTTGGCAGTACATCAAGTGTATCATATGCCAAGTACGCCCCCTATTGACGTCAA
TGACGGTAAATGGCCCGCCTGGCATTATGCCCAGTACATGACCTTATGGGACTTTCCTACTTGGCAGTAC
ATCTACGTATTAGTCATCGCTATTACCATGGTGATGCGGTTTTGGCAGTACATCAATGGGCGTGGATAGC
GGTTTGACTCACGGGGATTTCCAAGTCTCCACCCCATTGACGTCAATGGGAGTTTGTTTTGGCACCAAAA
TCAACGGGACTTTCCAAAATGTCGTAACAACTCCGCCCCATTGACGCAAATGGGCGGTAGGCGTGTACGG
TGGGAGGTCTATATAAGCAGCGCGTTTTGCCTGTACTGGGTCTCTCTGGTTAGACCAGATCTGAGCCTGG
GAGCTCTCTGGCTAACTAGGGAACCCACTGCTTAAGCCTCAATAAAGCTTGCCTTGAGTGCTTCAAGTAG
TGTGTGCCCGTCTGTTGTGTGACTCTGGTAACTAGAGATCCCTCAGACCCTTTTAGTCAGTGTGGAAAAT
CTCTAGCAGTGGCGCCCGAACAGGGACTTGAAAGCGAAAGGGAAACCAGAGGAGCTCTCTCGACGCAGGA
CTCGGCTTGCTGAAGCGCGCACGGCAAGAGGCGAGGGGCGGCGACTGGTGAGTACGCCAAAAATTTTGAC
TAGCGGAGGCTAGAAGGAGAGAGATGGGTGCGAGAGCGTCAGTATTAAGCGGGGGAGAATTAGATCGCGA
TGGGAAAAAATTCGGTTAAGGCCAGGGGGAAAGAAAAAATATAAATTAAAACATATAGTATGGGCAAGCA
GGGAGCTAGAACGATTCGCAGTTAATCCTGGCCTGTTAGAAACATCAGAAGGCTGTAGACAAATACTGGG
ACAGCTACAACCATCCCTTCAGACAGGATCAGAAGAACTTAGATCATTATATAATACAGTAGCAACCCTC
TATTGTGTGCATCAAAGGATAGAGATAAAAGACACCAAGGAAGCTTTAGACAAGATAGAGGAAGAGCAAA
ACAAAAGTAAGACCACCGCACAGCAAGCGGCCGGCCGCTGATCTTCAGACCTGGAGGAGGAGATATGAGG
GACAATTGGAGAAGTGAATTATATAAATATAAAGTAGTAAAAATTGAACCATTAGGAGTAGCACCCACCA
AGGCAAAGAGAAGAGTGGTGCAGAGAGAAAAAAGAGCAGTGGGAATAGGAGCTTTGTTCCTTGGGTTCTT
GGGAGCAGCAGGAAGCACTATGGGCGCAGCGTCAATGACGCTGACGGTACAGGCCAGACAATTATTGTCT
GGTATAGTGCAGCAGCAGAACAATTTGCTGAGGGCTATTGAGGCGCAACAGCATCTGTTGCAACTCACAG
TCTGGGGCATCAAGCAGCTCCAGGCAAGAATCCTGGCTGTGGAAAGATACCTAAAGGATCAACAGCTCCT
GGGGATTTGGGGTTGCTCTGGAAAACTCATTTGCACCACTGCTGTGCCTTGGAATGCTAGTTGGAGTAAT
AAATCTCTGGAACAGATTTGGAATCACACGACCTGGATGGAGTGGGACAGAGAAATTAACAATTACACAA
GCTTAATACACTCCTTAATTGAAGAATCGCAAAACCAGCAAGAAAAGAATGAACAAGAATTATTGGAATT
AGATAAATGGGCAAGTTTGTGGAATTGGTTTAACATAACAAATTGGCTGTGGTATATAAAATTATTCATA
ATGATAGTAGGAGGCTTGGTAGGTTTAAGAATAGTTTTTGCTGTACTTTCTATAGTGAATAGAGTTAGGC
AGGGATATTCACCATTATCGTTTCAGACCCACCTCCCAACCCCGAGGGGACCCGACAGGCCCGAAGGAAT
AGAAGAAGAAGGTGGAGAGAGAGACAGAGACAGATCCATTCGATTAGTGAACGGATCGGCACTGCGTGCG
CCAATTCTGCAGACAAATGGCAGTATTCATCCACAATTTTAAAAGAAAAGGGGGGATTGGGGGGTACAGT
GCAGGGGAAAGAATAGTAGACATAATAGCAACAGACATACAAACTAAAGAATTACAAAAACAAATTACAA
AAATTCAAAATTTTCGGGTTTATTACAGGGACAGCAGAGATCCAGTTTGGTTAGTACCGGGCCCGCTCTA
GCCCTGCAGGAACTGTTTAAACTGTGAGGGCCTATTTCCCATGATTCCTTCATATTTGCATATACGATAC
AAGGCTGTTAGAGAGATAATTGGAATTAATTTGACTGTAAACACAAAGATATTAGTACAAAATACGTGAC
GTAGAAAGTAATAATTTCTTGGGTAGTTTGCAGTTTTAAAATTATGTTTTAAAATGGACTATCATATGCT
TACCGTAACTTGAAAGTATTTCGATTTCTTGGCTTTATATATCTTGTGGAAAGGACCAAACACCGCGCCG
CCTACCACATGACGGGTTTAAGAGCTATGCTGGAAACAGCATAGCAAGTTTAAATAAGGCTAGTCCGTTA
TCAACTTGAAAAAGTGGCACCGAGTCGGTGCTTTTTTGTTTGGCGCGCCTATGGCTTAATTAACATGGCG
GCCGCATTCTACCGGGTAGGGGAGGCGCTTTTCCCAAGGCAGTCTGGAGCATGCGCTTTAGCAGCCCCGC
TGGGCACTTGGCGCTACACAAGTGGCCTCTGGCCTCGCACACATTCCACATCCACCGGTAGGCGCCAACC
GGCTCCGTTCTTTGGTGGCCCCTTCGCGCCACCTTCTACTCCTCCCCTAGTCAGGAAGTTCCCCCCCGCC
CCGCAGCTCGCGTCGTGCAGGACGTGACAAATGGAAGTAGCACGTCTCACTAGTCTCGTGCAGATGGACA
GCACCGCTGAGCAATGGAAGCGGGTAGGCCTTTGGGGCAGCGGCCAATAGCAGCTTTGCTCCTTCGCTTT
CTGGGCTCAGAGGCTGGGAAGGGGTGGGTCCGGGGGCGGGCTCAGGGGCGGGCTCAGGGGCGGGGCGGGC
GCCCGAAGGTCCTCCGGAGGCCCGGCATTCTGCACGCTTCAAAAGCGCACGTCTGCCGCGCTGTTCTCCT
CTTCCTCATCTCCGGGACCCGGGATGCCCAAGAAGAAGAGGAAGGTGTCCAATTTACTGACCGTACACCA
AAATTTGCCTGCATTACCGGTCGATGCAACGAGTGATGAGGTTCGCAAGAACCTGATGGACATGTTCAGG
GATCGCCAGGCGTTTTCTGAGCATACCTGGAAAATGCTTCTGTCCGTTTGCCGGTCGTGGGCGGCATGGT
GCAAGTTGAATAACCGGAAATGGTTTCCCGCAGAACCTGAAGATGTTCGCGATTATCTTCTATATCTTCA
GGCGCGCGGTCTGGCAGTAAAAACTATCCAGCAACATTTGGGCCAGCTAAACATGCTTCATCGTCGGTCC
GGGCTGCCACGACCAAGTGACAGCAATGCTGTTTCACTGGTTATGCGGCGGATCCGAAAAGAAAACGTTG
ATGCCGGTGAACGTGCAAAACAGGCTCTAGCGTTCGAACGCACTGATTTCGACCAGGTTCGTTCACTCAT
GGAAAATAGCGATCGCTGCCAGGATATACGTAATCTGGCATTTCTGGGGATTGCTTATAACACCCTGTTA
CGTATAGCCGAAATTGCCAGGATCAGGGTTAAAGATATCTCACGTACTGACGGTGGGAGAATGTTAATCC
ATATTGGCAGAACGAAAACGCTGGTTAGCACCGCAGGTGTAGAGAAGGCACTTAGCCTGGGGGTAACTAA
ACTGGTCGAGCGATGGATTTCCGTCTCTGGTGTAGCTGATGATCCGAATAACTACCTGTTTTGCCGGGTC
AGAAAAAATGGTGTTGCCGCGCCATCTGCCACCAGCCAGCTATCAACTCGCGCCCTGGAAGGGATTTTTG
AAGCAACTCATCGATTGATTTACGGCGCTAAGGATGACTCTGGTCAGAGATACCTGGCCTGGTCTGGACA
CAGTGCCCGTGTCGGAGCCGCGCGAGATATGGCCCGCGCTGGAGTTTCAATACCGGAGATCATGCAAGCT
GGTGGCTGGACCAATGTAAATATTGTCATGAACTATATCCGTAACCTGGATAGTGAAACAGGGGCAATGG
TGCGCCTGCTGGAAGATGGCGATTAGCCATGTTTAAGGGTTCCGGTTCCACTAGGTACAATTCGATATCA
AGCTTATCGATAATCAACCTCTGGATTACAAAATTTGTGAAAGATTGACTGGTATTCTTAACTATGTTGC
TCCTTTTACGCTATGTGGATACGCTGCTTTAATGCCTTTGTATCATGCTATTGCTTCCCGTATGGCTTTC
ATTTTCTCCTCCTTGTATAAATCCTGGTTGCTGTCTCTTTATGAGGAGTTGTGGCCCGTTGTCAGGCAAC
GTGGCGTGGTGTGCACTGTGTTTGCTGACGCAACCCCCACTGGTTGGGGCATTGCCACCACCTGTCAGCT
CCTTTCCGGGACTTTCGCTTTCCCCCTCCCTATTGCCACGGCGGAACTCATCGCCGCCTGCCTTGCCCGC
TGCTGGACAGGGGCTCGGCTGTTGGGCACTGACAATTCCGTGGTGTTGTCGGGGAAATCATCGTCCTTTC
CTTGGCTGCTCGCCTGTGTTGCCACCTGGATTCTGCGCGGGACGTCCTTCTGCTACGTCCCTTCGGCCCT
CAATCCAGCGGACCTTCCTTCCCGCGGCCTGCTGCCGGCTCTGCGGCCTCTTCCGCGTCTTCGCCTTCGC
CCTCAGACGAGTCGGATCTCCCTTTGGGCCGCCTCCCCGCATCGATACCGTCGACCTCGATCGAGACCTA
GAAAAACATGGAGCAATCACAAGTAGCAATACAGCAGCTACCAATGCTGATTGTGCCTGGCTAGAAGCAC
AAGAGGAGGAGGAGGTGGGTTTTCCAGTCACACCTCAGGTACCTTTAAGACCAATGACTTACAAGGCAGC
TGTAGATCTTAGCCACTTTTTAAAAGAAAAGGGGGGACTGGAAGGGCTAATTCACTCCCAACGAAGACAA
GATATCCTTGATCTGTGGATCTACCACACACAAGGCTACTTCCCTGATTGGCAGAACTACACACCAGGGC
CAGGGATCAGATATCCACTGACCTTTGGATGGTGCTACAAGCTAGTACCAGTTGAGCAAGAGAAGGTAGA
AGAAGCCAATGAAGGAGAGAACACCCGCTTGTTACACCCTGTGAGCCTGCATGGGATGGATGACCCGGAG
AGAGAAGTATTAGAGTGGAGGTTTGACAGCCGCCTAGCATTTCATCACATGGCCCGAGAGCTGCATCCGG
ACTGTACTGGGTCTCTCTGGTTAGACCAGATCTGAGCCTGGGAGCTCTCTGGCTAACTAGGGAACCCACT
GCTTAAGCCTCAATAAAGCTTGCCTTGAGTGCTTCAAGTAGTGTGTGCCCGTCTGTTGTGTGACTCTGGT
AACTAGAGATCCCTCAGACCCTTTTAGTCAGTGTGGAAAATCTCTAGCAGCATGTGAGCAAAAGGCCAGC
AAAAGGCCAGGAACCGTAAAAAGGCCGCGTTGCTGGCGTTTTTCCATAGGCTCCGCCCCCCTGACGAGCA
TCACAAAAATCGACGCTCAAGTCAGAGGTGGCGAAACCCGACAGGACTATAAAGATACCAGGCGTTTCCC
CCTGGAAGCTCCCTCGTGCGCTCTCCTGTTCCGACCCTGCCGCTTACCGGATACCTGTCCGCCTTTCTCC
CTTCGGGAAGCGTGGCGCTTTCTCATAGCTCACGCTGTAGGTATCTCAGTTCGGTGTAGGTCGTTCGCTC
CAAGCTGGGCTGTGTGCACGAACCCCCCGTTCAGCCCGACCGCTGCGCCTTATCCGGTAACTATCGTCTT
GAGTCCAACCCGGTAAGACACGACTTATCGCCACTGGCAGCAGCCACTGGTAACAGGATTAGCAGAGCGA
GGTATGTAGGCGGTGCTACAGAGTTCTTGAAGTGGTGGCCTAACTACGGCTACACTAGAAGAACAGTATT
TGGTATCTGCGCTCTGCTGAAGCCAGTTACCTTCGGAAAAAGAGTTGGTAGCTCTTGATCCGGCAAACAA
ACCACCGCTGGTAGCGGTGGTTTTTTTGTTTGCAAGCAGCAGATTACGCGCAGAAAAAAAGGATCTCAAG
AAGATCCTTTGATCTTTTCTACGGGGTCTGACGCTCAGTGGAACGAAAACTCACGTTAAGGGATTTTGGT
CATGAGATTATCAAAAAGGATCTTCACCTAGATCCTTTTAAATTAAAAATGAAGTTTTAAATCAATCTAA
AGTATATATGAGTAAACTTGGTCTGACAGTTACCAATGCTTAATCAGTGAGGCACCTATCTCAGCGATCT
GTCTATTTCGTTCATCCATAGTTGCCTGACTCCCCGTCGTGTAGATAACTACGATACGGGAGGGCTTACC
ATCTGGCCCCAGTGCTGCAATGATACCGCGAGACCCACGCTCACCGGCTCCAGATTTATCAGCAATAAAC
CAGCCAGCCGGAAGGGCCGAGCGCAGAAGTGGTCCTGCAACTTTATCCGCCTCCATCCAGTCTATTAATT
GTTGCCGGGAAGCTAGAGTAAGTAGTTCGCCAGTTAATAGTTTGCGCAACGTTGTTGCCATTGCTACAGG
CATCGTGGTGTCACGCTCGTCGTTTGGTATGGCTTCATTCAGCTCCGGTTCCCAACGATCAAGGCGAGTT
ACATGATCCCCCATGTTGTGCAAAAAAGCGGTTAGCTCCTTCGGTCCTCCGATCGTTGTCAGAAGTAAGT
TGGCCGCAGTGTTATCACTCATGGTTATGGCAGCACTGCATAATTCTCTTACTGTCATGCCATCCGTAAG
ATGCTTTTCTGTGACTGGTGAGTACTCAACCAAGTCATTCTGAGAATAGTGTATGCGGCGACCGAGTTGC
TCTTGCCCGGCGTCAATACGGGATAATACCGCGCCACATAGCAGAACTTTAAAAGTGCTCATCATTGGAA
AACGTTCTTCGGGGCGAAAACTCTCAAGGATCTTACCGCTGTTGAGATCCAGTTCGATGTAACCCACTCG
TGCACCCAACTGATCTTCAGCATCTTTTACTTTCACCAGCGTTTCTGGGTGAGCAAAAACAGGAAGGCAA
AATGCCGCAAAAAAGGGAATAAGGGCGACACGGAAATGTTGAATACTCATACTCTTCCTTTTTCAATATT
ATTGAAGCATTTATCAGGGTTATTGTCTCATGAGCGGATACATATTTGAATGTATTTAGAAAAATAAACA
AATAGGGGTTCCGCGCACATTTCCCCGAAAAGTGCCACCTGACGTCGACGGATCGGGAGATCTCCCGATC
CCCTATGGTGCACTCTCAGTACAATCTGCTCTGATGCCGCATAGTTAAGCCAGTATCTGCTCCCTGCTTG
TGTGTTGGAGGTCGCTGAGTAGTGCGCGAGCAAAATTTAAGCTACAACAAGGCAAGGCTTGACCGACAAT
TGCATGAAGAATCTGCTTAGGGTTAGGCGTTTTGCGCTGCTTCGCGATGTACGGGCCAGATATACGCGTT
